>Addgene plasmid #58524 | VV209: sdChR(C138S E154A)-TS-GCaMP6f-ER in fck | depositor full sequence | sequence record 90459 | Sequence verified between 3801 and 6300 bp
GTCGACGGATCGGGAGATCTCCCGATCCCCTATGGTGCACTCTCAGTACAATCTGCTCTGATGCCGCATA
GTTAAGCCAGTATCTGCTCCCTGCTTGTGTGTTGGAGGTCGCTGAGTAGTGCGCGAGCAAAATTTAAGCT
ACAACAAGGCAAGGCTTGACCGACAATTGCATGAAGAATCTGCTTAGGGTTAGGCGTTTTGCGCTGCTTC
GCGATGTACGGGCCAGATATACGCGTTGACATTGATTATTGACTAGTTATTAATAGTAATCAATTACGGG
GTCATTAGTTCATAGCCCATATATGGAGTTCCGCGTTACATAACTTACGGTAAATGGCCCGCCTGGCTGA
CCGCCCAACGACCCCCGCCCATTGACGTCAATAATGACGTATGTTCCCATAGTAACGCCAATAGGGACTT
TCCATTGACGTCAATGGGTGGAGTATTTACGGTAAACTGCCCACTTGGCAGTACATCAAGTGTATCATAT
GCCAAGTACGCCCCCTATTGACGTCAATGACGGTAAATGGCCCGCCTGGCATTATGCCCAGTACATGACC
TTATGGGACTTTCCTACTTGGCAGTACATCTACGTATTAGTCATCGCTATTACCATGGTGATGCGGTTTT
GGCAGTACATCAATGGGCGTGGATAGCGGTTTGACTCACGGGGATTTCCAAGTCTCCACCCCATTGACGT
CAATGGGAGTTTGTTTTGGCACCAAAATCAACGGGACTTTCCAAAATGTCGTAACAACTCCGCCCCATTG
ACGCAAATGGGCGGTAGGCGTGTACGGTGGGAGGTCTATATAAGCAGCGCGTTTTGCCTGTACTGGGTCT
CTCTGGTTAGACCAGATCTGAGCCTGGGAGCTCTCTGGCTAACTAGGGAACCCACTGCTTAAGCCTCAAT
AAAGCTTGCCTTGAGTGCTTCAAGTAGTGTGTGCCCGTCTGTTGTGTGACTCTGGTAACTAGAGATCCCT
CAGACCCTTTTAGTCAGTGTGGAAAATCTCTAGCAGTGGCGCCCGAACAGGGACTTGAAAGCGAAAGGGA
AACCAGAGGAGCTCTCTCGACGCAGGACTCGGCTTGCTGAAGCGCGCACGGCAAGAGGCGAGGGGCGGCG
ACTGGTGAGTACGCCAAAAATTTTGACTAGCGGAGGCTAGAAGGAGAGAGATGGGTGCGAGAGCGTCAGT
ATTAAGCGGGGGAGAATTAGATCGCGATGGGAAAAAATTCGGTTAAGGCCAGGGGGAAAGAAAAAATATA
AATTAAAACATATAGTATGGGCAAGCAGGGAGCTAGAACGATTCGCAGTTAATCCTGGCCTGTTAGAAAC
ATCAGAAGGCTGTAGACAAATACTGGGACAGCTACAACCATCCCTTCAGACAGGATCAGAAGAACTTAGA
TCATTATATAATACAGTAGCAACCCTCTATTGTGTGCATCAAAGGATAGAGATAAAAGACACCAAGGAAG
CTTTAGACAAGATAGAGGAAGAGCAAAACAAAAGTAAGACCACCGCACAGCAAGCGGCCGCTGATCTTCA
GACCTGGAGGAGGAGATATGAGGGACAATTGGAGAAGTGAATTATATAAATATAAAGTAGTAAAAATTGA
ACCATTAGGAGTAGCACCCACCAAGGCAAAGAGAAGAGTGGTGCAGAGAGAAAAAAGAGCAGTGGGAATA
GGAGCTTTGTTCCTTGGGTTCTTGGGAGCAGCAGGAAGCACTATGGGCGCAGCGTCAATGACGCTGACGG
TACAGGCCAGACAATTATTGTCTGGTATAGTGCAGCAGCAGAACAATTTGCTGAGGGCTATTGAGGCGCA
ACAGCATCTGTTGCAACTCACAGTCTGGGGCATCAAGCAGCTCCAGGCAAGAATCCTGGCTGTGGAAAGA
TACCTAAAGGATCAACAGCTCCTGGGGATTTGGGGTTGCTCTGGAAAACTCATTTGCACCACTGCTGTGC
CTTGGAATGCTAGTTGGAGTAATAAATCTCTGGAACAGATTTGGAATCACACGACCTGGATGGAGTGGGA
CAGAGAAATTAACAATTACACAAGCTTAATACACTCCTTAATTGAAGAATCGCAAAACCAGCAAGAAAAG
AATGAACAAGAATTATTGGAATTAGATAAATGGGCAAGTTTGTGGAATTGGTTTAACATAACAAATTGGC
TGTGGTATATAAAATTATTCATAATGATAGTAGGAGGCTTGGTAGGTTTAAGAATAGTTTTTGCTGTACT
TTCTATAGTGAATAGAGTTAGGCAGGGATATTCACCATTATCGTTTCAGACCCACCTCCCAACCCCGAGG
GGACCCGACAGGCCCGAAGGAATAGAAGAAGAAGGTGGAGAGAGAGACAGAGACAGATCCATTCGATTAG
TGAACGGATCGGCACTGCGTGCGCCAATTCTGCAGACAAATGGCAGTATTCATCCACAATTTTAAAAGAA
AAGGGGGGATTGGGGGGTACAGTGCAGGGGAAAGAATAGTAGACATAATAGCAACAGACATACAAACTAA
AGAATTACAAAAACAAATTACAAAAATTCAAAATTTTCGGGTTTATTACAGGGACAGCAGAGATCCAGTT
TGGTTAATTAACATTATGGCCTTAGGTCACTTCATCTCCATGGGGTTCTTCTTCTGATTTTCTAGAAAAT
GAGATGGGGGTGCAGAGAGCTTCCTCAGTGACCTGCCCAGGGTCACATCAGAAATGTCAGAGCTAGAACT
TGAACTCAGATTACTAATCTTAAATTCCATGCCTTGGGGGCATGCAAGTACGATATACAGAAGGAGTGAA
CTCATTAGGGCAGATGACCAATGAGTTTAGGAAAGAAGAGTCCAGGGCAGGGTACATCTACACCACCCGC
CCAGCCCTGGGTGAGTCCAGCCACGTTCACCTCATTATAGTTGCCTCTCTCCAGTCCTACCTTGACGGGA
AGCACAAGCAGAAACTGGGACAGGAGCCCCAGGAGACCAAATCTTCATGGTCCCTCTGGGAGGATGGGTG
GGGAGAGCTGTGGCAGAGGCCTCAGGAGGGGCCCTGCTGCTCAGTGGTGACAGATAGGGGTGAGAAAGCA
GACAGAGTCATTCCGTCAGCATTCTGGGTCTGTTTGGTACTTCTTCTCACGCTAAGGTGGCGGTGTGATA
TGCACAATGGCTAAAAAGCAGGGAGAGCTGGAAAGAAACAAGGACAGAGACAGAGGCCAAGTCAACCAGA
CCAATTCCCAGAGGAAGCAAAGAAACCATTACAGAGACTACAAGGGGGAAGGGAAGGAGAGATGAATTAG
CTTCCCCTGTAAACCTTAGAACCCAGCTGTTGCCAGGGCAACGGGGCAATACCTGTCTCTTCAGAGGAGA
TGAAGTTGCCAGGGTAACTACATCCTGTCTTTCTCAAGGACCATCCCAGAATGTGGCACCCACTAGCCGT
TACCATAGCAACTGCCTCTTTGCCCCACTTAATCCCATCCCGTCTGTTAAAAGGGCCCTATAGTTGGAGG
TGGGGGAGGTAGGAAGAGCGATGATCACTTGTGGACTAAGTTTGTTCGCATCCCCTTCTCCAACCCCCTC
AGTACATCACCCTGGGGGAACAGGGTCCACTTGCTCCTGGGCCCACACAGTCCTGCAGTATTGTGTATAT
AAGGCCAGGGCAAAGAGGAGCAGGTTTTAAAGTGAAAGGCAGGCAGGTGTTGGGGAGGCAGTTACCGGGG
CAACGGGAACAGGGCGTTTCGGAGGTGGTTGCCATGGGGACCTGGATGCTGACGAAGGCTCGCGAGGCTG
TGAGCAGCCACAGTGCCCTGCTCAGAAGCCCCAAGCTCGTCAGTCAAGCCGGTTCTCCGTTTGCACTCAG
GAGCACGGGCAGGCGAGTGGCCCCTAATTCTGGGGGCAGCGGGGGATCCGCCACCATGGGCGGAGCTCCT
GCTCCAGACGCTCACAGCGCCCCACCTGGAAACGATTCTGCCGGAGGCAGTGAGTACCATGCCCCAGCTG
GATATCAAGTGAATCCACCCTACCACCCCGTGCATGGGTATGAGGAACAGTGCAGCTCCATCTACATCTA
CTATGGGGCCCTGTGGGAGCAGGAAACAGCTAGGGGCTTCCAGTGGTTTGCCGTGTTCCTGTCTGCCCTG
TTTCTGGCTTTCTACGGCTGGCACGCCTATAAGGCCAGCGTGGGATGGGAGGAAGTGTACGTGTGCTCCG
TGGAGCTGATCAAAGTGATTCTGGAGATCTATTTCGAGTTCACCAGTCCTGCTATGCTGTTCCTGTACGG
AGGGAACATTACCCCATGGCTGAGATATGCCGAATGGCTGCTGACATCTCCCGTGATCCTGATTCATCTG
TCTAACATCACCGGCCTGAGTGAGGCATACAATAAGCGGACAATGGCTCTGCTGGTGTCCGACCTGGGAA
CTATTTGCATGGGAGTGACAGCCGCTCTGGCCACTGGGTGGGTGAAGTGGCTGTTTTACTGTATCGGCCT
GGTGTATGGAACCCAGACATTCTACAACGCTGGAATCATCTACGTGGAGTCTTACTATATCATGCCTGCC
GGCGGCTGTAAGAAACTGGTGCTGGCCATGACTGCCGTGTACTATTCTAGTTGGCTGATGTTTCCCGGCC
TGTTCATCTTTGGGCCTGAAGGCATGCACACCCTGAGCGTGGCTGGGTCCACTATTGGCCATACCATCGC
CGACCTGCTGTCCAAGAATATTTGGGGACTGCTGGGGCACTTCCTGCGGATCAAAATTCACGAGCATATC
ATTATGTACGGCGATATCAGGAGACCAGTGAGCTCCCAGTTTCTGGGACGCAAGGTGGACGTGCTGGCCT
TCGTGACAGAGGAAGATAAAGTGGCGGCACCGGTAGTAGCAGTGAGCAAGGCGGCCGCCAAGAGCAGGAT
CACCAGCGAGGGCGAGTACATCCCCCTGGACCAGATCGACATCAACGTGATGGGTTCTCATCATCATCAT
CATCATGGTATGGCTAGCATGACTGGTGGACAGCAAATGGGTCGGGATCTGTACGACGATGACGATAAGG
ATCTCGCCACCATGGTCGACTCATCACGTCGTAAGTGGAATAAGACAGGTCACGCAGTCAGAGCTATAGG
TCGGCTGAGCTCACTCGAGAACGTCTATATCAAGGCCGACAAGCAGAAGAACGGCATCAAGGCGAACTTC
AAGATCCGCCACAACATCGAGGACGGCGGCGTGCAGCTCGCCTACCACTACCAGCAGAACACCCCCATCG
GCGACGGCCCCGTGCTGCTGCCCGACAACCACTACCTGAGCGTGCAGTCCAAACTTTCGAAAGACCCCAA
CGAGAAGCGCGATCACATGGTCCTGCTGGAGTTCGTGACCGCCGCCGGGATCACTCTCGGCATGGACGAG
CTGTACAAGGGCGGTACCGGAGGGAGCATGGTGAGCAAGGGCGAGGAGCTGTTCACCGGGGTGGTGCCCA
TCCTGGTCGAGCTGGACGGCGACGTAAACGGCCACAAGTTCAGCGTGTCCGGCGAGGGTGAGGGCGATGC
CACCTACGGCAAGCTGACCCTGAAGTTCATCTGCACCACCGGCAAGCTGCCCGTGCCCTGGCCCACCCTC
GTGACCACCCTGACCTACGGCGTGCAGTGCTTCAGCCGCTACCCCGACCACATGAAGCAGCACGACTTCT
TCAAGTCCGCCATGCCCGAAGGCTACATCCAGGAGCGCACCATCTTCTTCAAGGACGACGGCAACTACAA
GACCCGCGCCGAGGTGAAGTTCGAGGGCGACACCCTGGTGAACCGCATCGAGCTGAAGGGCATCGACTTC
AAGGAGGACGGCAACATCCTGGGGCACAAGCTGGAGTACAACCTGCCGGACCAACTGACTGAAGAGCAGA
TCGCAGAATTTAAAGAGGAATTCTCCCTATTTGACAAGGACGGGGATGGGACAATAACAACCAAGGAGCT
GGGGACGGTGATGCGGTCTCTGGGGCAGAACCCCACAGAAGCAGAGCTGCAGGACATGATCAATGAAGTA
GATGCCGACGGTGACGGCACAATCGACTTCCCTGAGTTCCTGACAATGATGGCAAGAAAAATGAAATACA
GGGACACGGAAGAAGAAATTAGAGAAGCGTTCGGTGTGTTTGATAAGGATGGCAATGGCTACATCAGTGC
AGCAGAGCTTCGCCACGTGATGACAAACCTTGGAGAGAAGTTAACAGATGAAGAGGTTGATGAAATGATC
AGGGAAGCAGACATCGATGGGGATGGTCAGGTAAACTACGAAGAGTTTGTACAAATGATGACAGCGAAGT
ACAAGTTCTGCTACGAGAACGAGGTGTAAGTCGACGATATCAAGCTTATCGATAATCAACCTCTGGATTA
CAAAATTTGTGAAAGATTGACTGGTATTCTTAACTATGTTGCTCCTTTTACGCTATGTGGATACGCTGCT
TTAATGCCTTTGTATCATGCTATTGCTTCCCGTATGGCTTTCATTTTCTCCTCCTTGTATAAATCCTGGT
TGCTGTCTCTTTATGAGGAGTTGTGGCCCGTTGTCAGGCAACGTGGCGTGGTGTGCACTGTGTTTGCTGA
CGCAACCCCCACTGGTTGGGGCATTGCCACCACCTGTCAGCTCCTTTCCGGGACTTTCGCTTTCCCCCTC
CCTATTGCCACGGCGGAACTCATCGCCGCCTGCCTTGCCCGCTGCTGGACAGGGGCTCGGCTGTTGGGCA
CTGACAATTCCGTGGTGTTGTCGGGGAAATCATCGTCCTTTCCTTGGCTGCTCGCCTGTGTTGCCACCTG
GATTCTGCGCGGGACGTCCTTCTGCTACGTCCCTTCGGCCCTCAATCCAGCGGACCTTCCTTCCCGCGGC
CTGCTGCCGGCTCTGCGGCCTCTTCCGCGTCTTCGCCTTCGCCCTCAGACGAGTCGGATCTCCCTTTGGG
CCGCCTCCCCGCATCGATACCGTCGACCTCGAGACCTAGAAAAACATGGAGCAATCACAAGTAGCAATAC
AGCAGCTACCAATGCTGATTGTGCCTGGCTAGAAGCACAAGAGGAGGAGGAGGTGGGTTTTCCAGTCACA
CCTCAGGTACCTTTAAGACCAATGACTTACAAGGCAGCTGTAGATCTTAGCCACTTTTTAAAAGAAAAGG
GGGGACTGGAAGGGCTAATTCACTCCCAACGAAGACAAGATATCCTTGATCTGTGGATCTACCACACACA
AGGCTACTTCCCTGATTGGCAGAACTACACACCAGGGCCAGGGATCAGATATCCACTGACCTTTGGATGG
TGCTACAAGCTAGTACCAGTTGAGCAAGAGAAGGTAGAAGAAGCCAATGAAGGAGAGAACACCCGCTTGT
TACACCCTGTGAGCCTGCATGGGATGGATGACCCGGAGAGAGAAGTATTAGAGTGGAGGTTTGACAGCCG
CCTAGCATTTCATCACATGGCCCGAGAGCTGCATCCGGACTGTACTGGGTCTCTCTGGTTAGACCAGATC
TGAGCCTGGGAGCTCTCTGGCTAACTAGGGAACCCACTGCTTAAGCCTCAATAAAGCTTGCCTTGAGTGC
TTCAAGTAGTGTGTGCCCGTCTGTTGTGTGACTCTGGTAACTAGAGATCCCTCAGACCCTTTTAGTCAGT
GTGGAAAATCTCTAGCAGGGCCCGTTTAAACCCGCTGATCAGCCTCGACTGTGCCTTCTAGTTGCCAGCC
ATCTGTTGTTTGCCCCTCCCCCGTGCCTTCCTTGACCCTGGAAGGTGCCACTCCCACTGTCCTTTCCTAA
TAAAATGAGGAAATTGCATCGCATTGTCTGAGTAGGTGTCATTCTATTCTGGGGGGTGGGGTGGGGCAGG
ACAGCAAGGGGGAGGATTGGGAAGACAATAGCAGGCATGCTGGGGATGCGGTGGGCTCTATGGCTTCTGA
GGCGGAAAGAACCAGCTGGGGCTCTAGGGGGTATCCCC
[124 nt withheld, positions 7949-8072]
C
[91 nt withheld, positions 8074-8164]
A
[49 nt withheld, positions 8166-8214]
CCTTTGACGTTGGAGTCCACGTTCTTT
[37 nt withheld, positions 8242-8278]
ACCCTATCTCGGTCTATTCTTTTGATTTATAAGGGATTTTGCCGATTTCGGCCTATTGGTTAAAAAATGA
GCTGATTTAACAAAAATTTAACGCGAATTAATTCTGTGGAATGTGTGTCAGTTAGGGTGTGGAAAGTCCC
CAGGCTCCCCAGCAGGCAGAAGTATGCAAAGCATGCATCTCAATTAGTCAGCAACCAGGTGTGGAAAGTC
CCCAGGCTCCCCAGCAGGCAGAAGTATGCAAAGCATGCATCTCAATTAGTCAGCAACCATAGTCCCGCCC
CTAACTCCGCCCATCCCGCCCCTAACTCCGCCCAGTTCCGCCCATTCTCCGCCCCATGGCTGACTAATTT
TTTTTATTTATGCAGAGGCCGAGGCCGCCTCTGCCTCTGAGCTATTCCAGAAGTAGTGAGGAGGCTTTTT
TGGAGGCCTAGGCTTTTGCAAAAAGCTCCCGGGAGCTTGTATATCCATTTTCGGATCTGATCAGCACGTG
TTGACAATTAATCATCGGCATAGTATATCGGCATAGTATAATACGACAAGGTGAGGAACTAAACCATGGC
CAAGTTGACCAGTGCCGTTCCGGTGCTCACCGCGCGCGACGTCGCCGGAGCGGTCGAGTTCTGGACCGAC
CGGCTCGGGTTCTCCCGGGACTTCGTGGAGGACGACTTCGCCGGTGTGGTCCGGGACGACGTGACCCTGT
TCATCAGCGCGGTCCAGGACCAGGTGGTGCCGGACAACACCCTGGCCTGGGTGTGGGTGCGCGGCCTGGA
CGAGCTGTACGCCGAGTGGTCGGAGGTCGTGTCCACGAACTTCCGGGACGCCTCCGGGCCGGCCATGACC
GAGATCGGCGAGCAGCCGTGGGGGCGGGAGTTCGCCCTGCGCGACCCGGCCGGCAACTGCGTGCACTTCG
TGGCCGAGGAGCAGGACTGACACGTGCTACGAGATTTCGATTCCACCGCCGCCTTCTATGAAAGGTTGGG
CTTCGGAATCGTTTTCCGGGACGCCGGCTGGATGATCCTCCAGCGCGGGGATCTCATGCTGGAGTTCTTC
GCCCACCCCAACTTGTTTATTGCAGCTTATAATGGTTACAAATAAAGCAATAGCATCACAAATTTCACAA
ATAAAGCATTTTTTTCACTGCATTCTAGTTGTGGTTTGTCCAAACTCATCAATGTATCTTATCATGTCTG
TATACCGTCGACCTCTAGCTAGAGCTTGGCGTAATCATGGTCATAGCTGTTTCCTGTGTGAAATTGTTAT
CCGCTCACAATTCCACACAACATACGAGCCGGAAGCATAAAGTGTAAAGCCTGGGGTGCCTAATGAGTGA
GCTAACTCACATTAATTGCGTTGCGCTCACTGCCCGCTTTCCAGTCGGGAAACCTGTCGTGCCAGCTGCA
TTAATGAATCGGCCAACGCGCGGGGAGAGGCGGTTTGCGTATTGGGCGCTCTTCCGCTTCCTCGCTCACT
GACTCGCTGCGCTCGGTCGTTCGGCTGCGGCGAGCGGTATCAGCTCACTCAAAGGCGGTAATACGGTTAT
CCACAGAATCAGGGGATAACGCAGGAAAGAACATGTGAGCAAAAGGCCAGCAAAAGGCCAGGAACCGTAA
AAAGGCCGCGTTGCTGGCGTTTTTCCATAGGCTCCGCCCCCCTGACGAGCATCACAAAAATCGACGCTCA
AGTCAGAGGTGGCGAAACCCGACAGGACTATAAAGATACCAGGCGTTTCCCCCTGGAAGCTCCCTCGTGC
GCTCTCCTGTTCCGACCCTGCCGCTTACCGGATACCTGTCCGCCTTTCTCCCTTCGGGAAGCGTGGCGCT
TTCTCATAGCTCACGCTGTAGGTATCTCAGTTCGGTGTAGGTCGTTCGCTCCAAGCTGGGCTGTGTGCAC
GAACCCCCCGTTCAGCCCGACCGCTGCGCCTTATCCGGTAACTATCGTCTTGAGTCCAACCCGGTAAGAC
ACGACTTATCGCCACTGGCAGCAGCCACTGGTAACAGGATTAGCAGAGCGAGGTATGTAGGCGGTGCTAC
AGAGTTCTTGAAGTGGTGGCCTAACTACGGCTACACTAGAAGAACAGTATTTGGTATCTGCGCTCTGCTG
AAGCCAGTTACCTTCGGAAAAAGAGTTGGTAGCTCTTGATCCGGCAAACAAACCACCGCTGGTAGCGGTG
GTTTTTTTGTTTGCAAGCAGCAGATTACGCGCAGAAAAAAAGGATCTCAAGAAGATCCTTTGATCTTTTC
TACGGGGTCTGACGCTCAGTGGAACGAAAACTCACGTTAAGGGATTTTGGTCATGAGATTATCAAAAAGG
ATCTTCACCTAGATCCTTTTAAATTAAAAATGAAGTTTTAAATCAATCTAAAGTATATATGAGTAAACTT
GGTCTGACAGTTACCAATGCTTAATCAGTGAGGCACCTATCTCAGCGATCTGTCTATTTCGTTCATCCAT
AGTTGCCTGACTCCCCGTCGTGTAGATAACTACGATACGGGAGGGCTTACCATCTGGCCCCAGTGCTGCA
ATGATACCGCGAGACCCACGCTCACCGGCTCCAGATTTATCAGCAATAAACCAGCCAGCCGGAAGGGCCG
AGCGCAGAAGTGGTCCTGCAACTTTATCCGCCTCCATCCAGTCTATTAATTGTTGCCGGGAAGCTAGAGT
AAGTAGTTCGCCAGTTAATAGTTTGCGCAACGTTGTTGCCATTGCTACAGGCATCGTGGTGTCACGCTCG
TCGTTTGGTATGGCTTCATTCAGCTCCGGTTCCCAACGATCAAGGCGAGTTACATGATCCCCCATGTTGT
GCAAAAAAGCGGTTAGCTCCTTCGGTCCTCCGATCGTTGTCAGAAGTAAGTTGGCCGCAGTGTTATCACT
CATGGTTATGGCAGCACTGCATAATTCTCTTACTGTCATGCCATCCGTAAGATGCTTTTCTGTGACTGGT
GAGTACTCAACCAAGTCATTCTGAGAATAGTGTATGCGGCGACCGAGTTGCTCTTGCCCGGCGTCAATAC
GGGATAATACCGCGCCACATAGCAGAACTTTAAAAGTGCTCATCATTGGAAAACGTTCTTCGGGGCGAAA
ACTCTCAAGGATCTTACCGCTGTTGAGATCCAGTTCGATGTAACCCACTCGTGCACCCAACTGATCTTCA
GCATCTTTTACTTTCACCAGCGTTTCTGGGTGAGCAAAAACAGGAAGGCAAAATGCCGCAAAAAAGGGAA
TAAGGGCGACACGGAAATGTTGAATACTCATACTCTTCCTTTTTCAATATTATTGAAGCATTTATCAGGG
TTATTGTCTCATGAGCGGATACATATTTGAATGTATTTAGAAAAATAAACAAATAGGGGTTCCGCGCACA
TTTCCCCGAAAAGTGCCACCTGAC
Features (pLannotate 1.2.2; 32 found; start..end, strand, type, name):
     31..83      -  misc_feature   bom (fragment): basis of mobility region from pBR322
    238..617     +  enhancer       CMV enhancer: human cytomegalovirus immediate early enhancer
    618..817     +  promoter       CMV promoter: human cytomegalovirus (CMV) immediate early promoter
    835..1015    +  LTR            5' LTR (truncated): truncated 5' long terminal repeat (LTR) from HIV-1
   1062..1187    +  misc_feature   HIV-1 Ψ: packaging signal of human immunodeficiency virus type 1
   1171..1534    +  CDS            HIV-1 gag (fragment): gag protein from human immunodeficiency virus 1; gag
   1680..1913    +  misc_feature   RRE: The Rev response element (RRE) of HIV-1 allows for Rev-dependent mRNA export from the nucleus to the cytoplasm.
   2290..2390    +  CDS            Rev (fragment): human immunodeficiency virus 1 (HIV-1) Rev protein; rev; enhances nuclear export of unspliced and incompletely spliced viral mRNAs
   2440..2557    +  misc_feature   cPPT/CTS: central polypurine tract and central termination sequence of HIV-1
   2602..3890    +  promoter       CaMKII promoter: promoter for the mouse calcium/calmodulin-dependent kinase II α subunit
   3906..4853    +  CDS            CheRiff: blue light-activated optogenetic actuator derived from Scherffelia dubia channelrhodopsin (Hochbaum et al., 2014)
   4890..4949    +  CDS            KCNJ2 (fragment): KCNJ2_HUMAN - Also known as IRK1. Experimental evidence at protein level: Swiss-Prot protein existence level 1. Probably participates in establishing action potential waveform and excitability of neuronal and muscle tissues. Inward rectifier potassium channels are characterized by a greater tendency to allow potassium to flow into the cell rather than out of it. Their voltage dependence is regulated by the concentration of extracellular potassium; as external potassium is raised, the voltage range of the channel opening shifts to more positive voltages. The inward rectification is mainly due t
   4950..6300    +  CDS            GCaMP6f (fragment): improved fluorescent protein-based calcium sensor (Chen et al., 2013)
   6335..6354    +  misc_feature   MCS (fragment): pBluescript multiple cloning site
   6354..6942    +  misc_feature   WPRE: woodchuck hepatitis virus posttranscriptional regulatory element
   6879..7460    +  CDS            nef (fragment): NEF_HV1H2 - Experimental evidence at protein level: Swiss-Prot protein existence level 1. Extracellular Nef protein targets CD4(+) T-lymphocytes for apoptosis by interacting with CXCR4 surface receptors. From Human immunodeficiency virus type 1 group M subtype B (isolate HXB2) (HIV-1).
   7467..7647    +  LTR            5' LTR (truncated): truncated 5' long terminal repeat (LTR) from HIV-1
   7679..7903    +  polyA_signal   bGH poly(A) signal: bovine growth hormone polyadenylation signal
   7907..7928    +  promoter       SV40 promoter (fragment): SV40 enhancer and early promoter
   7949..8377    +  rep_origin     f1 ori (sequence partly withheld): f1 bacteriophage origin of replication; arrow indicates direction of (+) strand synthesis
   8391..8720    +  promoter       SV40 promoter: SV40 enhancer and early promoter
   8768..8815    +  promoter       EM7 promoter: synthetic bacterial promoter&nbsp
   8834..9208    +  CDS            BleoR: antibiotic-binding protein; Sh ble from Streptoalloteichus hindustanus; confers resistance to bleomycin, phleomycin, and Zeocin™
   9218..9343    +  CDS            ble (fragment): BLE_KLEPN - Experimental evidence at protein level: Swiss-Prot protein existence level 1. Binding protein with a strong affinity to the bleomycin family of antibiotics. Binds to CL990; an antimitotic-antibiotic compound. From Klebsiella pneumoniae.
   9338..9459    +  polyA_signal   SV40 poly(A) signal: SV40 polyadenylation signal
   9530..9552    -  protein_bind   lac operator (fragment): The lac repressor binds to the lac operator to inhibit transcription in E. coli. This inhibition can be relieved by adding lactose or isopropyl-β-D-thiogalactopyranoside (IPTG). lac repressor encoded by lacI
   9556..9586    -  promoter       lac promoter: promoter for the E. coli lac operon
   9601..9622    -  protein_bind   CAP binding site: CAP binding activates transcription in the presence of cAMP. E. coli catabolite activator protein
   9635..9727    -  CDS            lacI (fragment): lac repressor; lacI; The lac repressor binds to the lac operator to inhibit transcription in E. coli. This inhibition can be relieved by adding lactose or isopropyl-β-D-thiogalactopyranoside (IPTG).
   9910..10498   -  rep_origin     ori: high-copy-number ColE1/pMB1/pBR322/pUC origin of replication
  10669..11529   -  CDS            AmpR: β-lactamase; bla; confers resistance to ampicillin, carbenicillin, and related antibiotics
  11530..11634   -  promoter       AmpR promoter: bla
