[The description below was written by a language model from this plasmid's Addgene catalogue record and pLannotate feature annotations shown in this document.]
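Description:
VV209: sdChR(C138S E154A)-TS-GCaMP6f-ER in fck is an HIV-1-based lentiviral transfer plasmid built on the FCK(1.3)GW backbone for expression in mammalian cells, particularly neurons. It is propagated in E. coli through a high-copy ColE1/pUC-type origin with ampicillin selection. Recombination-deficient strains are specified because of the repeated LTR sequences. The backbone also carries an f1 origin and an SV40/EM7-driven BleoR cassette outside the viral region. A CMV enhancer/promoter fused to a truncated 5' LTR drives genomic RNA production in packaging cells, followed by the Ψ packaging signal, RRE and cPPT/CTS. A WPRE precedes the truncated 3' LTR and a bGH polyadenylation signal. The catalogue lists a total size of about 10.1 kb, whereas the annotated depositor sequence is 11,662 nt; only the insert region is noted as sequence-verified.

The payload is driven by the mouse CaMKIIα promoter, which favours expression in excitatory neurons. It encodes a single fusion protein. The first part is the Scherffelia dubia channelrhodopsin, annotated as CheRiff, the E154A variant. It also carries C138S, which is homologous to the ChR2 C128S substitution known from bistable "step-function" opsins. This is followed by a short KCNJ2 (Kir2.1)-derived trafficking sequence (TS) and then the fast calcium indicator GCaMP6f at the C terminus. The name indicates a terminal ER export motif, which is not separately annotated in the feature table. Joining a light-gated actuator to a GFP-based calcium reporter allows neurons to be optically stimulated while calcium is read out from the same protein. This matches the associated work on imaging GFP-based reporters under multiwavelength optogenetic control.
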