Addgene plasmid #58524: VV209: sdChR(C138S E154A)-TS-GCaMP6f-ER in fck
Purpose: Expresses sdChR(C138S E154A) fused to GCaMP6f in mammalian cells
Depositing lab: Adam Cohen. Depositing organization: Harvard University. Publication: Imaging GFP-Based Reporters in Neurons with Multiwavelength Optogenetic Control. Venkatachalam V, Cohen AE. Biophys J. 2014 Oct 7;107(7):1554-63. doi: 10.1016/j.bpj.2014.08.020. PubMed 25296307.
Backbone
  Vector backbone: FCK(1.3)GW, from Addgene 22217
  Backbone size w/o insert (bp): 9240
  Total vector size (bp): 10059
  Vector type: Mammalian Expression, Lentiviral
Growth in bacteria
  Bacterial resistance: Ampicillin, 100 μg/mL
  Growth temperature: 37°C
  Growth strain: Stbl3
  Growth instructions: Use recombinase-free E. coli
  Copy number: Unknown
Gene/Insert
  Gene/Insert name: sdChR(C138S, E154A)-TS-GCaMP6f-ER (alt name: Channelrhodopsin from Scherffelia dubia)
  Species: Scherffelia dubia
  Insert size (bp): 2420
  Mutation: changed Cysteine 138 to Serine; changed Glutamate 154 to Alanine
  Promoter: a-CamKII
  Tag / fusion protein: GCaMP6f (C terminal on insert)
  Cloning method: Ligation Independent Cloning
  Sequencing primers: 5′ GCTCGTCAATCAAGCTGGTTC; 3′ CCACATAGCGTAAAAGGAGCAAC
Resource information
  A portion of this plasmid was derived from a plasmid made by: We originally received this gene (sdChR) from Nathan Klapoetke in the Boyden Lab at MIT; the protein engineering leading to introduction of the E154A mutation is described in: Hochbaum, Zhao, Farhi, Klapoetke, et al. 2014. "All-optical electrophysiology in mammalian neurons using engineered microbial rhodopsins." Nature Methods (in press). We made the C138S point mutation in sdChR(E154A). Note that C138 in sdChR is homologous to C128 in ChR2; the ChR2(C128S) point mutant was first made by Berndt et al (reference: Bi-stable neural state switches. Berndt et al (Nat Neurosci. 2009 Feb. 12(2):229-34.) The calcium sensor GCaMP6f (see Addgene plasmid 40755) was obtained from Loren Looger and Douglas Kim.
Terms and licenses: Academic/Nonprofit Terms; Industry Terms: Not Available to Industry
Depositor comments: sdChR was first published in: Klapoetke, N. C., Y. Murata, S.S. Kim, S.R. Pulver, A. Birdsey-Benson, Y.K. Cho, T.K. Morimoto, A.S. Chuong, E.J. Carpenter and Z. Tian. 2014. Independent optical excitation of distinct neural populations. Nat. Meth. 11, 338-346. sdChR(E154A) was first published in: Hochbaum, Zhao, Farhi, Klapoetke, et al. 2014. "All-optical electrophysiology in mammalian neurons using engineered microbial rhodopsins." Nature Methods (in press). GCaMP6f was published in: Ultrasensitive fluorescent proteins for imaging neuronal activity. Chen et al (Nature. 2013 Jul 18;499(7458):295-300. doi: 10.1038/nature12354.)
How to cite: VV209: sdChR(C138S E154A)-TS-GCaMP6f-ER in fck was a gift from Adam Cohen (Addgene plasmid # 58524 ; http://n2t.net/addgene:58524 ; RRID:Addgene_58524)
