>Addgene plasmid #58524 | VV209: sdChR(C138S E154A)-TS-GCaMP6f-ER in fck | addgene partial sequence | sequence record 93341 | mCaMKIIapro-F 5'-gcctctttgccccacttaat-3'
GTTGGAGGTGGGGGAGGTAGGAAGAGCGATGATCACTTGTGGACTAAGTTTGTTCGCATCCCCTTCTCCA
ACCCCCTCAGTACATCACCCTGGGGGAACAGGGTCCACTTGCTCCTGGGCCCACACAGTCCTGCAGTATT
GTGTATATAAGGCCAGGGCAAAGAGGAGCAGGTTTTAAAGTGAAAGGCAGGCAGGTGTTGGGGAGGCAGT
TACCGGGGCAACGGGAACAGGGCGTTTCGGAGGTGGTTGCCATGGGGACCTGGATGCTGACGAAGGCTCG
CGAGGCTGTGAGCAGCCACAGTGCCCTGCTCAGAAGCCCCAAGCTCGTCAGTCAAGCCGGTTCTCCGTTT
GCACTCAGGAGCACGGGCAGGCGAGTGGCCCCTAATTCTGGGGGCAGCGGGGGATCCGCCACCATGGGCG
GAGCTCCTGCTCCAGACGCTCACAGCGCCCCACCTGGAAACGATTCTGCCGGAGGCAGTGAGTACCATGC
CCCAGCTGGATATCAAGTGAATCCACCCTACCACCCC
