>Addgene plasmid #58524 | VV209: sdChR(C138S E154A)-TS-GCaMP6f-ER in fck | addgene partial sequence | sequence record 93375 | WPRE-R 5'-CATAGCGTAAAAGGAGCAACA-3'
AATTTTGTAATCCAGAGGTTGATTATCGATAAGCTTGATATCGTCGACTTACACCTCGTTCTCGTAGCAG
AACTTGTACTTCGCTGTCATCATTTGTACAAACTCTTCGTAGTTTACCTGACCATCCCCATCGATGTCTG
CTTCCCTGATCATTTCATCAACCTCTTCATCTGTTAACTTCTCTCCAAGGTTTGTCATCACGTGGCGAAG
CTCTGCTGCACTGATGTAGCCATTGCCATCCTTATCAAACACACCGAACGCTTCTCTAATTTCTTCTTCC
GTGTCCCTGTATTTCATTTTTCTTGCCATCATTGTCAGGAACTCAGGGAAGTCGATTGTGCCGTCACCGT
CGGCATCTACTTCATTGATCATGTCCTGCAGCTCTGCTTCTGTGGGGTTCTGCCCCAGAGACCGCATCAC
CGTCCCCAGCTCCTTGG
